Addgene plasmid #15739: pCMV-HA LIP
Depositing lab: Joan Massague. Depositing organization: Memorial Sloan-Kettering Cancer Center. Publication: C/EBPbeta at the core of the TGFbeta cytostatic response and its evasion in metastatic breast cancer cells. Gomis RR, Alarcon C, Nadal C, Van Poznak C, Massague J. Cancer Cell. 2006 Sep . 10(3):203-14. 10.1016/j.ccr.2006.07.019 PubMed 16959612.
Backbone
  Vector backbone: pCMV5 with HA epitope
  Backbone size w/o insert (bp): 4600
  Vector type: Mammalian Expression
Growth in bacteria
  Bacterial resistance: Ampicillin, 100 μg/mL
  Growth temperature: 37°C
  Growth strain: DH5alpha
  Copy number: High Copy
Gene/Insert
  Gene/Insert name: LIP (alt name: C/EBP beta isoform)
  Species: H. sapiens (human)
  Insert size (bp): 500
  Entrez Gene: CEBPB (a.k.a. C/EBP-beta, IL6DBP, NF-IL6, TCF5)
  Tag / fusion protein: HA (N terminal on backbone)
  Cloning method: Restriction Enzyme; 5′ cloning site EcoRI (not destroyed); 3′ cloning site HindIII (not destroyed)
  Sequencing primers: 5′ CMV-F
Terms and licenses: Academic/Nonprofit Terms; Industry Terms: Not Available to Industry
How to cite: pCMV-HA LIP was a gift from Joan Massague (Addgene plasmid # 15739 ; http://n2t.net/addgene:15739 ; RRID:Addgene_15739)
