[The description below was written by a language model from this plasmid's Addgene catalogue record.]
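Description:
pCMV-HA LIP is a mammalian expression plasmid built on pCMV5 modified to carry an HA epitope, a backbone of about 4.6 kb. It is propagated in E. coli as a high-copy plasmid under ampicillin selection. The record lists no mammalian selection marker, so it is best regarded as a transient transfection vector. No feature table accompanies the entry, so the origin of replication, polyadenylation signal and other backbone elements are not itemised. The vector name and the use of a CMV forward sequencing primer indicate that expression is driven by the cytomegalovirus immediate-early promoter, a strong constitutive promoter in most mammalian cell lines.

The insert, roughly 500 bp, encodes human LIP, an isoform of the transcription factor C/EBPβ (gene CEBPB, also known as NF-IL6). It was cloned between EcoRI and HindIII sites, both of which are retained. LIP is generally understood to be the short, N-terminally truncated C/EBPβ isoform. It keeps the DNA-binding and dimerisation region but lacks the transactivation domains, so it tends to act as an inhibitor of the full-length activating isoforms. The backbone-encoded HA tag is fused to the N terminus of the protein, which allows detection or immunoprecipitation with anti-HA antibodies.

The associated publication concerns the role of C/EBPβ in the TGFβ cytostatic response and its evasion in metastatic breast cancer cells. This suggests the plasmid is used to overexpress tagged LIP in cultured cells and test how this isoform affects C/EBPβ-dependent gene responses.
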