>Addgene plasmid #15739 | pCMV-HA LIP | addgene partial sequence | sequence record 22216 | 15739 with CMV-F
AGCTCGTTTAGTGAACCGTCAGAATTGCAGTGACCATGGATTATCCGTATGATGTTCCTGATTATGCATA
CCCCTACGACGTGCCAGACTACGCGGAATTCAGCATGGCGGCGGGCTTCCCGTACGCGCTGCGCGCTTAC
CTCGGCTACCAGGCGGTGCCGAGCGGCAGCAGCGGGAGCCTCTCCACGTCCTCCTCGTCCAGCCCGCCCG
GCACGCCGAGCCCCGCTGACGCCAAGGCGCCCCCGACCGCCTGCTACGCGGGGGCCGCGCCGGCGCCCTC
GCAGGTCAAGAGCAAGGCCAAGAAGACCGTGGACAAGCACAGCGACGAGTACAAGATCCGGCGCGAGCGC
AACAACATCGCCGTGCGCAAGAGCCGCGACAAGGCCAAGATGCGCAACCTGGAGACGCAGCACAAGGTCC
TGGAGCTCACGGCCGAGAACGAGCGGCTGCAGAAGAAGGTGGAGCAGCTGTCGCGCGAGCTCAGCACCCT
GCGGAACTTGTTCAAGCAGCTGCCCGAGCCCCTGCTCGCCTCCTCCGGCCACTGCTAGCGGGTACCACGC
GTATCGATAAGCTTGCATGCCTGCAGGTCGACTCTAGAGGATCCCGGGTGGCATCCCTGTGACCCCTCCC
CAGTGCCTCTCCTGGCCCTGGAAGTTGCCACTCCAGTGCCCACCAGCCTTGTCCTAATAAAATTAAGTTG
CATCATTTTGTCTGACTAGGTGTCCTTCTATAATATTATGGGG
